>Addgene plasmid #217300 | MEK1-K57N-V5 | addgene full sequence | sequence record 441104 | Addgene NGS Result
TGGAGGAGGAGATATGAGGGACAATTGGAGAAGTGAATTATATAAATATAAAGTAGTAAAAATTGAACCA
TTAGGAGTAGCACCCACCAAGGCAAAGAGAAGAGTGGTGCAGAGAGAAAAAAGAGCAGTGGGAATAGGAG
CTTTGTTCCTTGGGTTCTTGGGAGCAGCAGGAAGCACTATGGGCGCAGCGTCAATGACGCTGACGGTACA
GGCCAGACAATTATTGTCTGGTATAGTGCAGCAGCAGAACAATTTGCTGAGGGCTATTGAGGCGCAACAG
CATCTGTTGCAACTCACAGTCTGGGGCATCAAGCAGCTCCAGGCAAGAATCCTGGCTGTGGAAAGATACC
TAAAGGATCAACAGCTCCTGGGGATTTGGGGTTGCTCTGGAAAACTCATTTGCACCACTGCTGTGCCTTG
GAATGCTAGTTGGAGTAATAAATCTCTGGAACAGATTTGGAATCACACGACCTGGATGGAGTGGGACAGA
GAAATTAACAATTACACAAGCTTAATACACTCCTTAATTGAAGAATCGCAAAACCAGCAAGAAAAGAATG
AACAAGAATTATTGGAATTAGATAAATGGGCAAGTTTGTGGAATTGGTTTAACATAACAAATTGGCTGTG
GTATATAAAATTATTCATAATGATAGTAGGAGGCTTGGTAGGTTTAAGAATAGTTTTTGCTGTACTTTCT
ATAGTGAATAGAGTTAGGCAGGGATATTCACCATTATCGTTTCAGACCCACCTCCCAACCCCGAGGGGAC
CCATGCATTGCATCTCAATTAGTCAGCAACCAGGTGTGGAAAGTCCCCAGGCTCCCCAGCAGGCAGAAGT
ATGCAAAGCATGCGTCTCAATTAGTCAGCAACCATAGTCCCGCCCCTAACTCCGCCCATCCCGCCCCTAA
CTCCGCCCAGTTCCGCCCATTCTCCGCCCCATGGCTGACTAATTTTTTTTATTTATGCAGAGGCCGAGGC
CGCCTCGGCCTCTGAGCTATTCCAGAAGTAGTGAGGAGGCTTTTTTGGAGGCCTAGGCTTTTGCAAAAAG
CTTTCTAGAGGTACCACCGGAGCTTACCATGACCGAGTACAAGCCCACGGTGCGCCTCGCCACCCGCGAC
GACGTCCCCAGGGCCGTACGCACCCTCGCCGCCGCGTTCGCCGACTACCCCGCCACGCGCCACACCGTCG
ATCCGGACCGCCACATCGAGCGGGTCACCGAGCTGCAAGAACTCTTCCTCACGCGCGTCGGGCTCGACAT
CGGCAAGGTGTGGGTCGCGGACGACGGCGCCGCCGTGGCGGTCTGGACCACGCCGGAGAGCGTCGAAGCG
GGGGCGGTGTTCGCCGAGATCGGCCCGCGCATGGCCGAGTTGAGCGGTTCCCGGCTGGCCGCGCAGCAAC
AGATGGAAGGCCTCCTGGCGCCGCACCGGCCCAAGGAGCCCGCGTGGTTCCTGGCCACCGTCGGCGTCTC
GCCCGACCACCAGGGCAAGGGTCTGGGCAGCGCCGTCGTGCTCCCCGGAGTGGAGGCGGCCGAGCGCGCC
GGGGTGCCCGCCTTCCTGGAGACCTCCGCGCCCCGCAACCTCCCCTTCTACGAGCGGCTCGGCTTCACCG
TCACCGCCGACGTCGAGGTGCCCGAAGGACCGCGCACCTGGTGCATGACCCGCAAGCCCGGTGCCAGTTA
ACGAATTCTAGATCTTGAGACAAATGGCAGTATTCATCCACAATTTTAAAAGAAAAGGGGGGATTGGGGG
GTACAGTGCAGGGGAAAGAATAGTAGACATAATAGCAACAGACATACAAACTAAAGAATTACAAAAACAA
ATTACAAAAATTCAAAATTTTCGGGTTTATTACAGGGACAGCAGAGATCCACTTTGGCGCCGGCTCGAGG
CCTGCAGGTTGCGCCTTTTCCAAGGCAGCCCTGGGTTTGCGCAGGGACGCGGCTGCTCTGGGCGTGGTTC
CGGGAAACGCAGCGGCGCCGACCCTGGGTCTCGCACATTCTTCACGTCCGTTCGCAGCGTCACCCGGATC
TTCGCCGCTACCCTTGTGGGCCCCCCGGCGACGCTTCCTGCTCCGCCCCTAAGTCGGGAAGGTTCCTTGC
GGTTCGCGGCGTGCCGGACGTGACAAACGGAAGCCGCACGTCTCACTAGTACCCTCGCAGACGGACAGCG
CCAGGGAGCAATGGCAGCGCGCCGACCGCGATGGGCTGTGGCCAATAGCGGCTGCTCAGCAGGGCGCGCC
GAGAGCAGCGGCCGGGAAGGGGCGGTGCGGGAGGCGGGGTGTGGGGCGGTAGTGTGGGCCCTGTTCCTGC
CCGCGCGGTGTTCCGCATTCTGCAAGCCTCCGGAGCGCACGTCGGCAGTCGGCTCCCTCGTTGACCGAAT
CACCGACCTCTCTCCCCAGGGGCTAGCATGCCCAAGAAGAAGCCGACGCCCATCCAGCTGAACCCGGCCC
CCGACGGCTCTGCAGTTAACGGGACCAGCTCTGCGGAGACCAACTTGGAGGCCTTGCAGAAGAAGCTGGA
GGAGCTAGAGCTTGATGAGCAGCAGCGAAAGCGCCTTGAGGCCTTTCTTACCCAGAACCAGAAGGTGGGA
GAACTGAAGGATGACGACTTTGAGAAGATCAGTGAGCTGGGGGCTGGCAATGGCGGTGTGGTGTTCAAGG
TCTCCCACAAGCCTTCTGGCCTGGTCATGGCCAGAAAGCTAATTCATCTGGAGATCAAACCCGCAATCCG
GAACCAGATCATAAGGGAGCTGCAGGTTCTGCATGAGTGCAACTCTCCGTACATCGTGGGCTTCTATGGT
GCGTTCTACAGCGATGGCGAGATCAGTATCTGCATGGAGCACATGGATGGAGGTTCTCTGGATCAAGTCC
TGAAGAAAGCTGGAAGAATTCCTGAACAAATTTTAGGAAAAGTTAGCATTGCTGTAATAAAAGGCCTGAC
ATATCTGAGGGAGAAGCACAAGATCATGCACAGAGATGTCAAGCCTTCCAACATCCTAGTCAACTCCCGT
GGGGAGATCAAGCTCTGTGACTTTGGGGTCAGCGGGCAGCTCATCGACTCCATGGCCAACTCCTTCGTGG
GCACAAGGTCCTACATGTCGCCAGAAAGACTCCAGGGGACTCATTACTCTGTGCAGTCAGACATCTGGAG
CATGGGACTGTCTCTGGTAGAGATGGCGGTTGGGAGGTATCCCATCCCTCCTCCAGATGCCAAGGAGCTG
GAGCTGATGTTTGGGTGCCAGGTGGAAGGAGATGCGGCTGAGACCCCACCCAGGCCAAGGACCCCCGGGA
GGCCCCTTAGCTCATACGGAATGGACAGCCGACCTCCCATGGCAATTTTTGAGTTGTTGGATTACATAGT
CAACGAGCCTCCTCCAAAACTGCCCAGTGGAGTGTTCAGTCTGGAATTTCAAGATTTTGTGAATAAATGC
TTAATAAAAAACCCCGCAGAGAGAGCAGATTTGAAGCAACTCATGGTTCATGCTTTTATCAAGAGATCTG
ATGCTGAGGAAGTGGATTTTGCAGGTTGGCTCTGCTCCACCATCGGCCTTAACCAGCCCAGCACCCCAAC
CCATGCTGCTGGCGTCACCGGTGGTAAGCCTATCCCTAACCCTCTCCTCGGTCTCGATTCTACGTAGTAA
TGACCGCGTTAAGTCGACAATCAACCTCTGGATTACAAAATTTGTGAAAGATTGACTGGTATTCTTAACT
ATGTTGCTCCTTTTACGCTATGTGGATACGCTGCTTTAATGCCTTTGTATCATGCTATTGCTTCCCGTAT
GGCTTTCATTTTCTCCTCCTTGTATAAATCCTGGTTGCTGTCTCTTTATGAGGAGTTGTGGCCCGTTGTC
AGGCAACGTGGCGTGGTGTGCACTGTGTTTGCTGACGCAACCCCCACTGGTTGGGGCATTGCCACCACCT
GTCAGCTCCTTTCCGGGACTTTCGCTTTCCCCCTCCCTATTGCCACGGCGGAACTCATCGCCGCCTGCCT
TGCCCGCTGCTGGACAGGGGCTCGGCTGTTGGGCACTGACAATTCCGTGGTGTTGTCGGGGAAATCATCG
TCCTTTCCTTGGCTGCTCGCCTGTGTTGCCACCTGGATTCTGCGCGGGACGTCCTTCTGCTACGTCCCTT
CGGCCCTCAATCCAGCGGACCTTCCTTCCCGCGGCCTGCTGCCGGCTCTGCGGCCTCTTCCGCGTCTTCG
CCTTCGCCCTCAGACGAGTCGGATCTCCCTTTGGGCCGCCTCCCCGCGTCGACTTTAAGACCAATGACTT
ACAAGGCAGCTGTAGATCTTAGCCACTTTTTAAAAGAAAAGGGGGGACTGGAAGGGCTAATTCACTCCCA
ACGAAGACAAGATCTGCTTTTTGCTTGTACTGGGTCTCTCTGGTTAGACCAGATCTGAGCCTGGGAGCTC
TCTGGCTAACTAGGGAACCCACTGCTTAAGCCTCAATAAAGCTTGCCTTGAGTGCTTCAAGTAGTGTGTG
CCCGTCTGTTGTGTGACTCTGGTAACTAGAGATCCCTCAGACCCTTTTAGTCAGTGTGGAAAATCTCTAG
CAGTACGTATAGTAGTTCATGTCATCTTATTATTCAGTATTTATAACTTGCAAAGAAATGAATATCAGAG
AGTGAGAGGAACTTGTTTATTGCAGCTTATAATGGTTACAAATAAAGCAATAGCATCACAAATTTCACAA
ATAAAGCATTTTTTTCACTGCATTCTAGTTGTGGTTTGTCCAAACTCATCAATGTATCTTATCATGTCTG
GCTCTAGCTATCCCGCCCCTAACTCCGCCCATCCCGCCCCTAACTCCGCCCAGTTCCGCCCATTCTCCGC
CCCATGGCTGACTAATTTTTTTTATTTATGCAGAGGCCGAGGCCGCCTCGGCCTCTGAGCTATTCCAGAA
GTAGTGAGGAGGCTTTTTTGGAGGCCTAGGGACGTACCCAATTCGCCCTATAGTGAGTCGTATTACGCGC
GCTCACTGGCCGTCGTTTTACAACGTCGTGACTGGGAAAACCCTGGCGTTACCCAACTTAATCGCCTTGC
AGCACATCCCCCTTTCGCCAGCTGGCGTAATAGCGAAGAGGCCCGCACCGATCGCCCTTCCCAACAGTTG
CGCAGCCTGAATGGCGAATGGG
[124 nt withheld, positions 5133-5256]
C
[91 nt withheld, positions 5258-5348]
A
[49 nt withheld, positions 5350-5398]
CCTTTGACGTTGGAGTCCACGTTCTTT
[37 nt withheld, positions 5426-5462]
ACCCTATCTCGGTCTATTCTTTTGATTTATAAGGGATTTTGCCGATTTCGGCCTATTGGTTAAAAAATGA
GCTGATTTAACAAAAATTTAACGCGAATTTTAACAAAATATTAACGCTTACAATTTAGGTGGCACTTTTC
GGGGAAATGTGCGCGGAACCCCTATTTGTTTATTTTTCTAAATACATTCAAATATGTATCCGCTCATGAG
ACAATAACCCTGATAAATGCTTCAATAATATTGAAAAAGGAAGAGTATGAGTATTCAACATTTCCGTGTC
GCCCTTATTCCCTTTTTTGCGGCATTTTGCCTTCCTGTTTTTGCTCACCCAGAAACGCTGGTGAAAGTAA
AAGATGCTGAAGATCAGTTGGGTGCACGAGTGGGTTACATCGAACTGGATCTCAACAGCGGTAAGATCCT
TGAGAGTTTTCGCCCCGAAGAACGTTTTCCAATGATGAGCACTTTTAAAGTTCTGCTATGTGGCGCGGTA
TTATCCCGTATTGACGCCGGGCAAGAGCAACTCGGTCGCCGCATACACTATTCTCAGAATGACTTGGTTG
AGTACTCACCAGTCACAGAAAAGCATCTTACGGATGGCATGACAGTAAGAGAATTATGCAGTGCTGCCAT
AACCATGAGTGATAACACTGCGGCCAACTTACTTCTGACAACGATCGGAGGACCGAAGGAGCTAACCGCT
TTTTTGCACAACATGGGGGATCATGTAACTCGCCTTGATCGTTGGGAACCGGAGCTGAATGAAGCCATAC
CAAACGACGAGCGTGACACCACGATGCCTGTAGCAATGGCAACAACGTTGCGCAAACTATTAACTGGCGA
ACTACTTACTCTAGCTTCCCGGCAACAATTAATAGACTGGATGGAGGCGGATAAAGTTGCAGGACCACTT
CTGCGCTCGGCCCTTCCGGCTGGCTGGTTTATTGCTGATAAATCTGGAGCCGGTGAGCGTGGGTCTCGCG
GTATCATTGCAGCACTGGGGCCAGATGGTAAGCCCTCCCGTATCGTAGTTATCTACACGACGGGGAGTCA
GGCAACTATGGATGAACGAAATAGACAGATCGCTGAGATAGGTGCCTCACTGATTAAGCATTGGTAACTG
TCAGACCAAGTTTACTCATATATACTTTAGATTGATTTAAAACTTCATTTTTAATTTAAAAGGATCTAGG
TGAAGATCCTTTTTGATAATCTCATGACCAAAATCCCTTAACGTGAGTTTTCGTTCCACTGAGCGTCAGA
CCCCGTAGAAAAGATCAAAGGATCTTCTTGAGATCCTTTTTTTCTGCGCGTAATCTGCTGCTTGCAAACA
AAAAAACCACCGCTACCAGCGGTGGTTTGTTTGCCGGATCAAGAGCTACCAACTCTTTTTCCGAAGGTAA
CTGGCTTCAGCAGAGCGCAGATACCAAATACTGTTCTTCTAGTGTAGCCGTAGTTAGGCCACCACTTCAA
GAACTCTGTAGCACCGCCTACATACCTCGCTCTGCTAATCCTGTTACCAGTGGCTGCTGCCAGTGGCGAT
AAGTCGTGTCTTACCGGGTTGGACTCAAGACGATAGTTACCGGATAAGGCGCAGCGGTCGGGCTGAACGG
GGGGTTCGTGCACACAGCCCAGCTTGGAGCGAACGACCTACACCGAACTGAGATACCTACAGCGTGAGCT
ATGAGAAAGCGCCACGCTTCCCGAAGGGAGAAAGGCGGACAGGTATCCGGTAAGCGGCAGGGTCGGAACA
GGAGAGCGCACGAGGGAGCTTCCAGGGGGAAACGCCTGGTATCTTTATAGTCCTGTCGGGTTTCGCCACC
TCTGACTTGAGCGTCGATTTTTGTGATGCTCGTCAGGGGGGCGGAGCCTATGGAAAAACGCCAGCAACGC
GGCCTTTTTACGGTTCCTGGCCTTTTGCTGGCCTTTTGCTCACATGTTCTTTCCTGCGTTATCCCCTGAT
TCTGTGGATAACCGTATTACCGCCTTTGAGTGAGCTGATACCGCTCGCCGCAGCCGAACGACCGAGCGCA
GCGAGTCAGTGAGCGAGGAAGCGGAAGAGCGCCCAATACGCAAACCGCCTCTCCCCGCGCGTTGGCCGAT
TCATTAATGCAGCTGGCACGACAGGTTTCCCGACTGGAAAGCGGGCAGTGAGCGCAACGCAATTAATGTG
AGTTAGCTCACTCATTAGGCACCCCAGGCTTTACACTTTATGCTTCCGGCTCGTATGTTGTGTGGAATTG
TGAGCGGATAACAATTTCACACAGGAAACAGCTATGACCATGATTACGCCAAGCGCGCAATTAACCCTCA
CTAAAGGGAACAAAAGCTGGAGCTGCAAGCTTAATGTAGTCTTATGCAATACTCTTGTAGTCTTGCAACA
TGGTAACGATGAGTTAGCAACATGCCTTACAAGGAGAGAAAAAGCACCGTGCATGCCGATTGGTGGAAGT
AAGGTGGTACGATCGTGCCTTATTAGGAAGGCAACAGACGGGTCTGACATGGATTGGACGAACCACTGAA
TTGCCGCATTGCAGAGATATTGTATTTAAGTGCCTAGCTCGATACATAAACGGGTCTCTCTGGTTAGACC
AGATCTGAGCCTGGGAGCTCTCTGGCTAACTAGGGAACCCACTGCTTAAGCCTCAATAAAGCTTGCCTTG
AGTGCTTCAAGTAGTGTGTGCCCGTCTGTTGTGTGACTCTGGTAACTAGAGATCCCTCAGACCCTTTTAG
TCAGTGTGGAAAATCTCTAGCAGTGGCGCCCGAACAGGGACTTGAAAGCGAAAGGGAAACCAGAGGAGCT
CTCTCGACGCAGGACTCGGCTTGCTGAAGCGCGCACGGCAAGAGGCGAGGGGCGGCGACTGGTGAGTACG
CCAAAAATTTTGACTAGCGGAGGCTAGAAGGAGAGAGATGGGTGCGAGAGCGTCAGTATTAAGCGGGGGA
GAATTAGATCGCGATGGGAAAAAATTCGGTTAAGGCCAGGGGGAAAGAAAAAATATAAATTAAAACATAT
AGTATGGGCAAGCAGGGAGCTAGAACGATTCGCAGTTAATCCTGGCCTGTTAGAAACATCAGAAGGCTGT
AGACAAATACTGGGACAGCTACAACCATCCCTTCAGACAGGATCAGAAGAACTTAGATCATTATATAATA
CAGTAGCAACCCTCTATTGTGTGCATCAAAGGATAGAGATAAAAGACACCAAGGAAGCTTTAGACAAGAT
AGAGGAAGAGCAAAACAAAAGTAAGACCACCGCACAGCAAGCGGCCGCTGATCTTCAGACC
Features (pLannotate 1.2.2; 30 found; start..end, strand, type, name):
    136..369     +  misc_feature   RRE: The Rev response element (RRE) of HIV-1 allows for Rev-dependent mRNA export from the nucleus to the cytoplasm.
    746..772     +  CDS            Rev (fragment): human immunodeficiency virus 1 (HIV-1) Rev protein; rev; enhances nuclear export of unspliced and incompletely spliced viral mRNAs
    779..802     +  promoter       SV40 promoter (fragment): SV40 early promoter
    803..874     +  promoter       SV40 promoter (fragment): SV40 enhancer and early promoter
    898..1033    +  rep_origin     SV40 ori: SV40 origin of replication
   1079..1675    +  CDS            PuroR (fragment): puromycin N-acetyltransferase; pac from Streptomyces; confers resistance to puromycin
   1724..1841    +  misc_feature   cPPT/CTS: central polypurine tract and central termination sequence of HIV-1
   1899..2399    +  promoter       hPGK promoter: human phosphoglycerate kinase 1 promoter
   2408..3586    +  CDS            MAP2K1: MP2K1_HUMAN - Also known as MEK1, PRKMK1. Experimental evidence at protein level: Swiss-Prot protein existence level 1. Dual specificity protein kinase which acts as an essential component of the MAP kinase signal transduction pathway. Binding of extracellular ligands such as growth factors, cytokines and hormones to their cell-surface receptors activates RAS and this initiates RAF1 activation. RAF1 then further activates the dual-specificity protein kinases MAP2K1/MEK1 and MAP2K2/MEK2. Both MAP2K1/MEK1 and MAP2K2/MEK2 function specifically in the MAPK/ERK cascade, and catalyze the concomitant
   3593..3634    +  CDS            V5 tag: epitope tag from simian virus 5
   3659..4247    +  misc_feature   WPRE: woodchuck hepatitis virus posttranscriptional regulatory element
   4298..4317    +  misc_feature   cPPT/CTS (fragment): central polypurine tract and central termination sequence of HIV-1
   4319..4552    +  LTR            3' LTR (ΔU3): self-inactivating 3' long terminal repeat (LTR) from HIV-1
   4630..4751    +  polyA_signal   SV40 poly(A) signal: SV40 polyadenylation signal
   4791..4926    +  rep_origin     SV40 ori: SV40 origin of replication
   4947..4965    -  promoter       T7 promoter: promoter for bacteriophage T7 RNA polymerase
   4973..5128    +  CDS            lacZα (fragment): LacZα fragment of β-galactosidase; lacZ fragment
   5133..5561    +  rep_origin     f1 ori (sequence partly withheld): f1 bacteriophage origin of replication; arrow indicates direction of (+) strand synthesis
   5614..5718    +  promoter       AmpR promoter: bla
   5719..6579    +  CDS            AmpR: β-lactamase; bla; confers resistance to ampicillin, carbenicillin, and related antibiotics
   6750..7338    +  rep_origin     ori: high-copy-number ColE1/pMB1/pBR322/pUC origin of replication
   7521..7613    +  CDS            lacI (fragment): lac repressor; lacI; The lac repressor binds to the lac operator to inhibit transcription in E. coli. This inhibition can be relieved by adding lactose or isopropyl-β-D-thiogalactopyranoside (IPTG).
   7626..7647    +  protein_bind   CAP binding site: CAP binding activates transcription in the presence of cAMP. E. coli catabolite activator protein
   7662..7692    +  promoter       lac promoter: promoter for the E. coli lac operon
   7700..7716    +  protein_bind   lac operator: The lac repressor binds to the lac operator to inhibit transcription in E. coli. This inhibition can be relieved by adding lactose or isopropyl-β-D-thiogalactopyranoside (IPTG). lac repressor encoded by lacI
   7761..7779    +  promoter       T3 promoter: promoter for bacteriophage T3 RNA polymerase
   7807..8033    +  promoter       RSV promoter: Rous sarcoma virus enhancer/promoter
   8034..8214    +  LTR            5' LTR (truncated): truncated 5' long terminal repeat (LTR) from HIV-1
   8261..8386    +  misc_feature   HIV-1 Ψ: packaging signal of human immunodeficiency virus type 1
   8370..8733    +  CDS            HIV-1 gag (fragment): gag protein from human immunodeficiency virus 1; gag
