[The description below was written by a language model from this plasmid's Addgene catalogue record and pLannotate feature annotations shown in this document.]
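Description:
MEK1-K57N-V5 is a lentiviral expression plasmid built on the pCW107-V5 backbone for delivering a mutant form of human MEK1 (MAP2K1) into mammalian cells. The 1,179 bp MAP2K1 coding sequence carrying the K57N substitution was inserted between NheI and AgeI sites, both retained, placing it directly downstream of the human PGK promoter and in frame with a C-terminal V5 epitope tag for detection of the expressed protein. A WPRE follows the tagged open reading frame to enhance transcript stability and expression. MEK1 is the dual-specificity kinase that sits between RAF and ERK in the MAPK cascade. The record gives the purpose simply as expression of the K57N variant and does not describe the mutation's functional effect.

The viral portion has a third-generation, self-inactivating layout: an RSV promoter fused to a truncated HIV-1 5' LTR drives Tat-independent production of the genomic RNA, followed by the Ψ packaging signal with a gag fragment, the RRE for Rev-dependent nuclear export, a cPPT/CTS, and a ΔU3 3' LTR that inactivates LTR promoter activity after integration. Upstream of the PGK cassette, an SV40 early promoter drives a puromycin N-acetyltransferase gene, so transduced cells can be selected with puromycin independently of the transgene promoter. An SV40 polyadenylation signal and SV40 origin lie outside the 3' LTR. In bacteria the plasmid is maintained through a high-copy pUC-type origin and ampicillin resistance, and it also carries an f1 origin and remnant lac, T3 and T7 elements from the parental cloning vector. The full sequenced construct is about 8.7 kb, consistent with the stated backbone and insert sizes.
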