Addgene plasmid #217300: MEK1-K57N-V5
Purpose: Lentivirus vector for expression of MEK1 K57N
Depositing lab: Channing Der. Depositing organization: University of North Carolina at Chapel Hill.
Backbone
  Vector backbone: pCW107-V5
  Backbone size w/o insert (bp): 7565
  Vector type: Lentiviral
  Selectable markers: Puromycin
Growth in bacteria
  Bacterial resistance: Ampicillin, 100 μg/mL
  Growth temperature: 37°C
  Growth strain: NEB Stable
  Copy number: High Copy
Gene/Insert
  Gene/Insert name: MAP2K1
  Species: H. sapiens (human)
  Insert size (bp): 1179
  Mutation: K57N
  Entrez Gene: MAP2K1 (a.k.a. CFC3, MAPKK1, MEK1, MEL, MKK1, PRKMK1)
  Tag / fusion protein: V5 (C terminal on insert)
  Cloning method: Restriction Enzyme; 5′ cloning site NHE1 (not destroyed); 3′ cloning site AGE1 (not destroyed)
Terms and licenses: Academic/Nonprofit Terms; Industry Terms: Not Available to Industry
How to cite: MEK1-K57N-V5 was a gift from Channing Der (Addgene plasmid # 217300 ; http://n2t.net/addgene:217300 ; RRID:Addgene_217300)
